>Addgene plasmid #28063 | pCLR2070 | depositor full sequence | sequence record 13277 | Author sequence
GACGGATCGGGAGATCTCCCGATCCCCTATGGTCGACTCTCAGTACAATCTGCTCTGATGCCGCATAGTT
AAGCCAGTATCTGCTCCCTGCTTGTGTGTTGGAGGTCGCTGAGTAGTGCGCGAGCAAAATTTAAGCTACA
ACAAGGCAAGGCTTGACCGACAATTGCATGAAGAATCTGCTTAGGGTTAGGCGTTTTGCGCTGCTTCGCG
ATGTACGGGCCAGATATACGCGTTGACATTGATTATTGACTAGTTATTAATAGTAATCAATTACGGGGTC
ATTAGTTCATAGCCCATATATGGAGTTCCGCGTTACATAACTTACGGTAAATGGCCCGCCTGGCTGACCG
CCCAACGACCCCCGCCCATTGACGTCAATAATGACGTATGTTCCCATAGTAACGCCAATAGGGACTTTCC
ATTGACGTCAATGGGTGGACTATTTACGGTAAACTGCCCACTTGGCAGTACATCAAGTGTATCATATGCC
AAGTACGCCCCCTATTGACGTCAATGACGGTAAATGGCCCGCCTGGCATTATGCCCAGTACATGACCTTA
TGGGACTTTCCTACTTGGCAGTACATCTACGTATTAGTCATCGCTATTACCATGGTGATGCGGTTTTGGC
AGTACATCAATGGGCGTGGATAGCGGTTTGACTCACGGGGATTTCCAAGTCTCCACCCCATTGACGTCAA
TGGGAGTTTGTTTTGGCACCAAAATCAACGGGACTTTCCAAAATGTCGTAACAACTCCGCCCCATTGACG
CAAATGGGCGGTAGGCGTGTACGGTGGGAGGTCTATATAAGCAGAGCTCTCTGGCTAACTAGAGAACCCA
CTGCTTACTGGCTTATCGAAATTAATACGACTCACTATAGGGAGACCCAAGCTGGCTAGCACCATGGGAC
CTAAGAAAAAGAGGAAGGTGGCGGCCGCTGACTACAAGGATGACGACGATAAATCTAGATAGTAAGCTTG
GATCCCAACTAGTCAAAAGTGAACTGGAGGAGAAGAAATCTGAACTTCGTCATAAATTGAAATATGTGCC
TCATGAATATATTGAATTAATTGAAATTGCCAGAAATTCCACTCAGGATAGAATTCTTGAAATGAAGGTA
ATGGAATTTTTTATGAAAGTTTATGGATATAGAGGTAAACATTTGGGTGGATCAAGGAAACCGGACGGAG
CAATTTATACTGTCGGATCTCCTATTGATTACGGTGTGATCGTGGATACTAAAGCTTATAGCGGAGGTTA
TAATCTGCCAATTGGCCAAGCAGATGAAATGGAGCGATATGTCGAAGAAAATCAAACACGAGACAAACAT
CTCAACCCTAATGAATGGTGGAAAGTCTATCCATCTTCTGTAACGGAATTTAAGTTTTTATTTGTGAGTG
GTCACTTTAAAGGAAACTACAAAGCTCAGCTTACACGATTAAATCATATCACTAATTGTAATGGAGCTGT
TCTTAGTGTAGAAGAGCTTTTAATTGGTGGAGAAATGATTAAAGCCGGCACATTAACCTTAGAGGAAGTG
AGACGGAAATTTAATAACGGCGAGATAAACTTTTAAGGGCCCTTCGAAGGTAAGCCTATCCCTAACCCTC
TCCTCGGTCTCGATTCTACGCGTACCGGTCATCATCACCATCACCATTGAGTTTAAACCCGCTGATCAGC
CTCGACTGTGCCTTCTAGTTGCCAGCCATCTGTTGTTTGCCCCTCCCCCGTGCCTTCCTTGACCCTGGAA
GGTGCCACTCCCACTGTCCTTTCCTAATAAAATGAGGAAATTGCATCGCATTGTCTGAGTAGGTGTCATT
CTATTCTGGGGGGTGGGGTGGGGCAGGACAGCAAGGGGGAGGATTGGGAAGACAATAGCAGGCATGCTGG
GGATGCGGTGGGCTCTATGGCTTCTGAGGCGGAAAGAACCAGCTGGGGCTCTAGGGGGTATCCCC
[124 nt withheld, positions 1956-2079]
C
[32 nt withheld, positions 2081-2112]
CA
[57 nt withheld, positions 2115-2171]
A
[49 nt withheld, positions 2173-2221]
CCTTTGACGTTGGAGTCCACGTTCTTT
[37 nt withheld, positions 2249-2285]
ACCCTATCTCGGTCTATTCTTTTGATTTATAAGGGATTTTGGGGATTTCGGCCTATTGGTTAAAAAATGA
GCTGATTTAACAAAAATTTAACGCGAATTAATTCTGTGGAATGTGTGTCAGTTAGGGTGTGGAAAGTCCC
CAGGCTCCCCAGGCAGGCAGAAGTATGCAAAGCATGCATCTCAATTAGTCAGCAACCAGGTGTGGAAAGT
CCCCAGGCTCCCCAGCAGGCAGAAGTATGCAAAGCATGCATCTCAATTAGTCAGCAACCATAGTCCCGCC
CCTAACTCCGCCCATCCCGCCCCTAACTCCGCCCAGTTCCGCCCATTCTCCGCCCCATGGCTGACTAATT
TTTTTTATTTATGCAGAGGCCGAGGCCGCCTCTGCCTCTGAGCTATTCCAGAAGTAGTGAGGAGGCTTTT
TTGGAGGCCTAGGCTTTTGCAAAAAGCTCCCGGGAGCTTGTATATCCATTTTCGGATCTGATCAGCACGT
GTTGACAATTAATCATCGGCATAGTATATCGGCATAGTATAATACGACAAGGTGAGGAACTAAACCATGG
CCAAGCCTTTGTCTCAAGAAGAATCCACCCTCATTGAAAGAGCAACGGCTACAATCAACAGCATCCCCAT
CTCTGAAGACTACAGCGTCGCCAGCGCAGCTCTCTCTAGCGACGGCCGCATCTTCACTGGTGTCAATGTA
TATCATTTTACTGGGGGACCTTGTGCAGAACTCGTGGTGCTGGGCACTGCTGCTGCTGCGGCAGCTGGCA
ACCTGACTTGTATCGTCGCGATCGGAAATGAGAACAGGGGCATCTTGAGCCCCTGCGGACGGTGTCGACA
GGTGCTTCTCGATCTGCATCCTGGGATCAAAGCGATAGTGAAGGACAGTGATGGACAGCCGACGGCAGTT
GGGATTCGTGAATTGCTGCCCTCTGGTTATGTGTGGGAGGGCTAAGCACTTCGTGGCCGAGGAGCAGGAC
TGACACGTGCTACGAGATTTCGATTCCACCGCCGCCTTCTATGAAAGGTTGGGCTTCGGAATCGTTTTCC
GGGACGCCGGCTGGATGATCCTCCAGCGCGGGGATCTCATGCTGGAGTTCTTCGCCCACCCCAACTTGTT
TATTGCAGCTTATAATGGTTACAAATAAAGCAATAGCATCACAAATTTCACAAATAAAGCATTTTTTTCA
CTGCATTCTAGTTGTGGTTTGTCCAAACTCATCAATGTATCTTATCATGTCTGTATACCGTCGACCTCTA
GCTAGAGCTTGGCGTAATCATGGTCATAGCTGTTTCCTGTGTGAAATTGTTATCCGCTCACAATTCCACA
CAACATACGAGCCGGAAGCATAAAGTGTAAAGCCTGGGGTGCCTAATGAGTGAGCTAACTCACATTAATT
GCGTTGCGCTCACTGCCCGCTTTCCAGTCGGGAAACCTGTCGTGCCAGCTGCATTAATGAATCGGCCAAC
GCGCGGGGAGAGGCGGTTTGCGTATTGGGCGCTCTTCCGCTTCCTCGCTCACTGACTCGCTGCGCTCGGT
CGTTCGGCTGCGGCGAGCGGTATCAGCTCACTCAAAGGCGGTAATACGGTTATCCACAGAATCAGGGGAT
AACGCAGGAAAGAACATGTGAGCAAAAGGCCAGCAAAAGGCCAGGAACCGTAAAAAGGCCGCGTTGCTGG
CGTTTTTCCATAGGCTCCGCCCCCCTGACGAGCATCACAAAAATCGACGCTCAAGTCAGAGGTGGCGAAA
CCCGACAGGACTATAAAGATACCAGGCGTTTCCCCCTGGAAGCTCCCTCGTGCGCTCTCCTGTTCCGACC
CTGCCGCTTACCGGATACCTGTCCGCCTTTCTCCCTTCGGGAAGCGTGGCGCTTTCTCAATGCTCACGCT
GTAGGTATCTCAGTTCGGTGTAGGTCGTTCGCTCCAAGCTGGGCTGTGTGCACGAACCCCCCGTTCAGCC
CGACCGCTGCGCCTTATCCGGTAACTATCGTCTTGAGTCCAACCCGGTAAGACACGACTTATCGCCACTG
GCAGCAGCCACTGGTAACAGGATTAGCAGAGCGAGGTATGTAGGCGGTGCTACAGAGTTCTTGAAGTGGT
GGCCTAACTACGGCTACACTAGAAGGACAGTATTTGGTATCTGCGCTCTGCTGAAGCCAGTTACCTTCGG
AAAAAGAGTTGGTAGCTCTTGATCCGGCAAACAAACCACCGCTGGTAGCGGTGGTTTTTTTGTTTGCAAG
CAGCAGATTACGCGCAGAAAAAAAGGATCTCAAGAAGATCCTTTGATCTTTTCTACGGGGTCTGACGCTC
AGTGGAACGAAAACTCACGTTAAGGGATTTTGGTCATGAGATTATCAAAAAGGATCTTCACCTAGATCCT
TTTAAATTAAAAATGAAGTTTTAAATCAATCTAAAGTATATATGAGTAAACTTGGTCTGACAGTTACCAA
TGCTTAATCAGTGAGGCACCTATCTCAGCGATCTGTCTATTTCGTTCATCCATAGTTGCCTGACTCCCCG
TCGTGTAGATAACTACGATACGGGAGGGCTTACCATCTGGCCCCAGTGCTGCAATGATACCGCGAGACCC
ACGCTCACCGGCTCCAGATTTATCAGCAATAAACCAGCCAGCCGGAAGGGCCGAGCGCAGAAGTGGTCCT
GCAACTTTATCCGCCTCCATCCAGTCTATTAATTGTTGCCGGGAAGCTAGAGTAAGTAGTTCGCCAGTTA
ATAGTTTGCGCAACGTTGTTGCCATTGCTACAGGCATCGTGGTGTCACGCTCGTCGTTTGGTATGGCTTC
ATTCAGCTCCGGTTCCCAACGATCAAGGCGAGTTACATGATCCCCCATGTTGTGCAAAAAAGCGGTTAGC
TCCTTCGGTCCTCCGATCGTTGTCAGAAGTAAGTTGGCCGCAGTGTTATCACTCATGGTTATGGCAGCAC
TGCATAATTCTCTTACTGTCATGCCATCCGTAAGATGCTTTTCTGTGACTGGTGAGTACTCAACCAAGTC
ATTCTGAGAATAGTGTATGCGGCGACCGAGTTGCTCTTGCCCGGCGTCAATACGGGATAATACCGCGCCA
CATAGCAGAACTTTAAAAGTGCTCATCATTGGAAAACGTTCTTCGGGGCGAAAACTCTCAAGGATCTTAC
CGCTGTTGAGATCCAGTTCGATGTAACCCACTCGTGCACCCAACTGATCTTCAGCATCTTTTACTTTCAC
CAGCGTTTCTGGGTGAGCAAAAACAGGAAGGCAAAATGCCGCAAAAAAGGGAATAAGGGCGACACGGAAA
TGTTGAATACTCATACTCTTCCTTTTTCAATATTATTGAAGCATTTATCAGGGTTATTGTCTCATGAGCG
GATACATATTTGAATGTATTTAGAAAAATAAACAAATAGGGGTTCCGCGCACATTTCCCCGAAAAGTGCC
ACCTGACGTC
Features (pLannotate 1.2.2; 24 found; start..end, strand, type, name):
     36..80      -  misc_feature   bom (fragment): basis of mobility region from pBR322
    235..614     +  enhancer       CMV enhancer: human cytomegalovirus immediate early enhancer
    615..818     +  promoter       CMV promoter: human cytomegalovirus (CMV) immediate early promoter
    814..847     +  LTR            5' LTR (truncated) (fragment): truncated 5' long terminal repeat (LTR) from HIV-1
    863..881     +  promoter       T7 promoter: promoter for bacteriophage T7 RNA polymerase
    943..962     +  CDS            3xFLAG (fragment): three tandem FLAG® epitope tags
    986..1573    +  CDS            FokI cleavage domain: nonspecific DNA cleavage domain of the FokI endonuclease (Li et al., 1992) must dimerize to be catalytically active
   1589..1630    +  CDS            V5 tag: epitope tag from simian virus 5
   1686..1910    +  polyA_signal   bGH poly(A) signal: bovine growth hormone polyadenylation signal
   1914..1935    +  promoter       SV40 promoter (fragment): SV40 enhancer and early promoter
   1956..2384    +  rep_origin     f1 ori (sequence partly withheld): f1 bacteriophage origin of replication; arrow indicates direction of (+) strand synthesis
   2398..2728    +  promoter       SV40 promoter: SV40 enhancer and early promoter
   2776..2823    +  promoter       EM7 promoter: synthetic bacterial promoter&nbsp
   2842..3240    +  CDS            BSD: blasticidin S deaminase; Aspergillus terreus BSD; confers resistance to blasticidin
   3241..3268    +  CDS            BleoR (fragment): antibiotic-binding protein; Sh ble from Streptoalloteichus hindustanus; confers resistance to bleomycin, phleomycin, and Zeocin™
   3278..3403    +  CDS            ble (fragment): BLE_KLEPN - Experimental evidence at protein level: Swiss-Prot protein existence level 1. Binding protein with a strong affinity to the bleomycin family of antibiotics. Binds to CL990; an antimitotic-antibiotic compound. From Klebsiella pneumoniae.
   3398..3519    +  polyA_signal   SV40 poly(A) signal: SV40 polyadenylation signal
   3592..3608    -  protein_bind   lac operator: The lac repressor binds to the lac operator to inhibit transcription in E. coli. This inhibition can be relieved by adding lactose or isopropyl-β-D-thiogalactopyranoside (IPTG). lac repressor encoded by lacI
   3616..3646    -  promoter       lac promoter: promoter for the E. coli lac operon
   3661..3682    -  protein_bind   CAP binding site: CAP binding activates transcription in the presence of cAMP. E. coli catabolite activator protein
   3695..3787    -  CDS            lacI (fragment): lac repressor; lacI; The lac repressor binds to the lac operator to inhibit transcription in E. coli. This inhibition can be relieved by adding lactose or isopropyl-β-D-thiogalactopyranoside (IPTG).
   3970..4558    -  rep_origin     ori: high-copy-number ColE1/pMB1/pBR322/pUC origin of replication
   4729..5589    -  CDS            AmpR: β-lactamase; bla; confers resistance to ampicillin, carbenicillin, and related antibiotics
   5590..5694    -  promoter       AmpR promoter: bla
