[The description below was written by a language model from this plasmid's Addgene catalogue record and pLannotate feature annotations shown in this document.]
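Description:
pCLR2070 is a mammalian and zebrafish expression vector built on the pMLM292 backbone that serves as a recipient plasmid for assembling zinc-finger nucleases (ZFNs). It is propagated in E. coli as a high-copy plasmid through a ColE1/pUC-type origin with ampicillin selection (AmpR under its own bla promoter), and it also carries an f1 origin. A second cassette, driven by the SV40 early promoter together with the bacterial EM7 promoter and terminated by an SV40 poly(A) signal, encodes blasticidin S deaminase, which could provide blasticidin selection in transfected cells. The short BleoR/ble and lacI matches in the annotation are only fragments.

The payload is the nonspecific cleavage domain of the FokI endonuclease, expressed from the CMV enhancer/promoter and followed by the bGH polyadenylation signal. A T7 promoter lies between the CMV promoter and the coding region, which would allow in vitro transcription of mRNA, consistent with the stated zebrafish use. The reading frame begins with an N-terminal FLAG tag from the backbone, and a V5 tag is annotated just downstream of the FokI domain, although the record does not say whether it is translated. XbaI and BamHI sites are retained, presumably for in-frame insertion of a zinc-finger array, though the record does not state this. The FokI domain carries Q486E and I499L from the backbone plus N496D, giving the "-" ELD obligate heterodimer variant. Because FokI must dimerize to cut, this half pairs with a ZFN bearing the complementary heterodimer domain, which disfavours homodimer cleavage. According to the depositor, the architecture suits target sites with a 5 or 6 bp spacer between the two half-sites.
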