Addgene plasmid #28063: pCLR2070
Depositing lab: Keith Joung. Depositing organization: Massachusetts General Hospital. Publication: An improved zinc-finger nuclease architecture for highly specific genome editing. Miller JC, Holmes MC, Wang J, Guschin DY, Lee YL, Rupniewski I, Beausejour CM, Waite AJ, Wang NS, Kim KA, Gregory PD, Pabo CO, Rebar EJ. Nat Biotechnol. 2007 Jul . 25(7):778-85. 10.1038/nbt1319 PubMed 17603475.
Backbone
  Vector backbone: pMLM292
  Backbone size w/o insert (bp): 5725
  Vector type: Mammalian Expression ; Zebrafish expression
Growth in bacteria
  Bacterial resistance: Ampicillin, 100 μg/mL
  Growth temperature: 37°C
  Growth strain: DH5alpha
  Copy number: High Copy
Gene/Insert
  Gene/Insert name: FokI endonuclease
  Mutation: Contains N496D point mutation in FokI domain, as well as Q486E and I499L present in the vector backbone
  Tag / fusion protein: FLAG (N terminal on backbone)
  Cloning method: Restriction Enzyme; 5′ cloning site XbaI (not destroyed); 3′ cloning site BamHI (not destroyed)
  Sequencing primers: 5′ CMV-F
Terms and licenses: Academic/Nonprofit Terms; Industry Terms: Not Available to Industry
Depositor comments: For expression of a ZFN targeted to a site with a 5 or 6 bp spacer and “-” ELD heterodimeric FokI domain. (Doyon et. al,Nat Biotech 2011) in mammalian cells or zebrafish as described by Moore et al., PLoS One 2012 (https://www.ncbi.nlm.nih.gov/pubmed/22655075) and Cade et al., Nucleic Acids Res 2012 (https://www.ncbi.nlm.nih.gov/pubmed/22684503)
How to cite: pCLR2070 was a gift from Keith Joung (Addgene plasmid # 28063 ; http://n2t.net/addgene:28063 ; RRID:Addgene_28063)
