>Addgene plasmid #28063 | pCLR2070 | addgene partial sequence | sequence record 48821 | CMV-F 5'-CGCAAATGGGCGGTAGGCGTG-3'
ACTAGAGAACCCACTGCTTACTGGCTTATCGAAATTAATACGACTCACTATAGGGAGACCCAAGCTGGCT
AGCACCATGGGACCTAAGAAAAAGAGGAAGGTGGCGGCCGCTGACTACAAGGATGACGACGATAAATCTA
GATAGTAAGCTTGGATCCCAACTAGTCAAAAGTGAACTGGAGGAGAAGAAATCTGAACTTCGTCATAAAT
TGAAATATGTGCCTCATGAATATATTGAATTAATTGAAATTGCCAGAAATTCCACTCAGGATAGAATTCT
TGAAATGAAGGTAATGGAATTTTTTATGAAAGTTTATGGATATAGAGGTAAACATTTGGGTGGATCAAGG
AAACCGGACGGAGCAATTTATACTGTCGGATCTCCTATTGATTACGGTGTGATCGTGGATACTAAAGCTT
ATAGCGGAGGTTATAATCTGCCAATTGGCCAAGCAGATGAAATGGAGCGATATGTCGAAGAAAATCAAAC
ACGAGACAAACATCTCAACCCTAATGAATGGTGGAAAGTCTATCCATCTTCTGTAACGGAATTTAAGTTT
TTATTTGTGAGTGGTCACTTTAAAGGAAACTACAAAGCTCAGCTTACACGATTAAATCATATCACTAATT
GTAATGGAGCTGTTCTTAGTGTAGAAGAGCTTTTAATTGGTGGAGAAATGATTAAAGCCGGCACATTAAC
CTTAGAGGAAGTGAGACGGAAATTTAATAACGGCGAGATAAACTTTTAAGGGCCCTTCGAAGGTAAGCCT
ATCCCTAACCCTCTCCTCGGTCTCGATTCTACGCGTACCGGTCATCATCACCATCACCATTGAGTTTAAA
CCC
